>Addgene plasmid #171213 | pLKO.3G_X7 | addgene full sequence | sequence record 338282 | Addgene NGS Result
TCAGTGAGCGAGGAAGCGGAAGAGCGCCCAATACGCAAACCGCCTCTCCCCGCGCGTTGGCCGATTCATT
AATGCAGCTGGCACGACAGGTTTCCCGACTGGAAAGCGGGCAGTGAGCGCAACGCAATTAATGTGAGTTA
GCTCACTCATTAGGCACCCCAGGCTTTACACTTTATGCTTCCGGCTCGTATGTTGTGTGGAATTGTGAGC
GGATAACAATTTCACACAGGAAACAGCTATGACCATGATTACGCCAAGCGCGCAATTAACCCTCACTAAA
GGGAACAAAAGCTGGAGCTGCAAGCTTAATGTAGTCTTATGCAATACTCTTGTAGTCTTGCAACATGGTA
ACGATGAGTTAGCAACATGCCTTACAAGGAGAGAAAAAGCACCGTGCATGCCGATTGGTGGAAGTAAGGT
GGTACGATCGTGCCTTATTAGGAAGGCAACAGACGGGTCTGACATGGATTGGACGAACCACTGAATTGCC
GCATTGCAGAGATATTGTATTTAAGTGCCTAGCTCGATACATAAACGGGTCTCTCTGGTTAGACCAGATC
TGAGCCTGGGAGCTCTCTGGCTAACTAGGGAACCCACTGCTTAAGCCTCAATAAAGCTTGCCTTGAGTGC
TTCAAGTAGTGTGTGCCCGTCTGTTGTGTGACTCTGGTAACTAGAGATCCCTCAGACCCTTTTAGTCAGT
GTGGAAAATCTCTAGCAGTGGCGCCCGAACAGGGACTTGAAAGCGAAAGGGAAACCAGAGGAGCTCTCTC
GACGCAGGACTCGGCTTGCTGAAGCGCGCACGGCAAGAGGCGAGGGGCGGCGACTGGTGAGTACGCCAAA
AATTTTGACTAGCGGAGGCTAGAAGGAGAGAGATGGGTGCGAGAGCGTCAGTATTAAGCGGGGGAGAATT
AGATCGCGATGGGAAAAAATTCGGTTAAGGCCAGGGGGAAAGAAAAAATATAAATTAAAACATATAGTAT
GGGCAAGCAGGGAGCTAGAACGATTCGCAGTTAATCCTGGCCTGTTAGAAACATCAGAAGGCTGTAGACA
AATACTGGGACAGCTACAACCATCCCTTCAGACAGGATCAGAAGAACTTAGATCATTATATAATACAGTA
GCAACCCTCTATTGTGTGCATCAAAGGATAGAGATAAAAGACACCAAGGAAGCTTTAGACAAGATAGAGG
AAGAGCAAAACAAAAGTAAGACCACCGCACAGCAAGCGGCCGCTGATCTTCAGACCTGGAGGAGGAGATA
TGAGGGACAATTGGAGAAGTGAATTATATAAATATAAAGTAGTAAAAATTGAACCATTAGGAGTAGCACC
CACCAAGGCAAAGAGAAGAGTGGTGCAGAGAGAAAAAAGAGCAGTGGGAATAGGAGCTTTGTTCCTTGGG
TTCTTGGGAGCAGCAGGAAGCACTATGGGCGCAGCGTCAATGACGCTGACGGTACAGGCCAGACAATTAT
TGTCTGGTATAGTGCAGCAGCAGAACAATTTGCTGAGGGCTATTGAGGCGCAACAGCATCTGTTGCAACT
CACAGTCTGGGGCATCAAGCAGCTCCAGGCAAGAATCCTGGCTGTGGAAAGATACCTAAAGGATCAACAG
CTCCTGGGGATTTGGGGTTGCTCTGGAAAACTCATTTGCACCACTGCTGTGCCTTGGAATGCTAGTTGGA
GTAATAAATCTCTGGAACAGATTTGGAATCACACGACCTGGATGGAGTGGGACAGAGAAATTAACAATTA
CACAAGCTTAATACACTCCTTAATTGAAGAATCGCAAAACCAGCAAGAAAAGAATGAACAAGAATTATTG
GAATTAGATAAATGGGCAAGTTTGTGGAATTGGTTTAACATAACAAATTGGCTGTGGTATATAAAATTAT
TCATAATGATAGTAGGAGGCTTGGTAGGTTTAAGAATAGTTTTTGCTGTACTTTCTATAGTGAATAGAGT
TAGGCAGGGATATTCACCATTATCGTTTCAGACCCACCTCCCAACCCCGAGGGGACCCGACAGGCCCGAA
GGAATAGAAGAAGAAGGTGGAGAGAGAGACAGAGACAGATCCATTCGATTAGTGAACGGATCTCGACGGT
ATCGATCACGAGACTAGCCTCGACCACGACGCAATGGAGAAAGACGGAGAGCGCCAACGGCGTCCATCTC
GAAGGAGTCGCCAGCGATAACCGGAGTAGTTGAAATGGTAATAAGACGACCAATCTGACCAGCAAGGAAG
CCAAGATGGGAAAGGTCATGCGGCATACGCTCGGCGCCAGTTTGAATATTAGACATAATTTATCCTCAAG
TAAGGGGGTACACGCGTCAGTCGAGTCCTGTCGACAAGGTCGGGCAGGAAGAGGGCCTATTTCCCATGAT
TCCTTCATATTTGCATATACGATACAAGGCTGTTAGAGAGATAATTAGAATTAATTTGACTGTAAACACA
AAGATATTAGTACAAAATACGTGACGTAGAAAGTAATAATTTCTTGGGTAGTTTGCAGTTTTAAAATTAT
GTTTTAAAATGGACTATCATATGCTTACCGTAACTTGAAAGTATTTCGATTTCTTGGCTTTATATATCTT
GTGGAAAGGACGAAACACCGGTCCGCAGGTATGCTTGCGTGAATTCCACCTCGAGCTACTTAATTAAACC
AGTTTTCGACCTCGAGACAAATGGCAGTATTCATCCACAATTTTAAAAGAAAAGGGGGGATTGGGGGGTA
CAGTGCAGGGGAAAGAATAGTAGACATAATAGCAACAGACATACAAACTAAAGAATTACAAAAACAAATT
ACAAAAATTCAAAATTTTCGGGTTTATTACAGGGACAGCAGAGATCCACTTTGGCCGCGGCTCGAGGGGG
TTGGGGTTGCGCCTTTTCCAAGGCAGCCCTGGGTTTGCGCAGGGACGCGGCTGCTCTGGGCGTGGTTCCG
GGAAACGCAGCGGCGCCGACCCTGGGTCTCGCACATTCTTCACGTCCGTTCGCAGCGTCACCCGGATCTT
CGCCGCTACCCTTGTGGGCCCCCCGGCGACGCTTCCTGCTCCGCCCCTAAGTCGGGAAGGTTCCTTGCGG
TTCGCGGCGTGCCGGACGTGACAAACGGAAGCCGCACGTCTCACTAGTACCCTCGCAGACGGACAGCGCC
AGGGAGCAATGGCAGCGCGCCGACCGCGATGGGCTGTGGCCAATAGCGGCTGCTCAGCAGGGCGCGCCGA
GAGCAGCGGCCGGGAAGGGGCGGTGCGGGAGGCGGGGTGTGGGGCGGTAGTGTGGGCCCTGTTCCTGCCC
GCGCGGTGTTCCGCATTCTGCAAGCCTCCGGAGCGCACGTCGGCAGTCGGCTCCCTCGTTGACCGAATCA
CCGACCTCTCTCCCCAGGGGGATCCAACGGTCGCCACCATGGTGAGCAAGGGCGAGGAGCTGTTCACCGG
GGTGGTGCCCATCCTGGTCGAGCTGGACGGCGACGTAAACGGCCACAAGTTCAGCGTGTCCGGCGAGGGC
GAGGGCGATGCCACCTACGGCAAGCTGACCCTGAAGTTCATCTGCACCACCGGCAAGCTGCCCGTGCCCT
GGCCCACCCTCGTGACCACCCTGACCTACGGCGTGCAGTGCTTCAGCCGCTACCCCGACCACATGAAGCA
GCACGACTTCTTCAAGTCCGCCATGCCCGAAGGCTACGTCCAGGAGCGCACCATCTTCTTCAAGGACGAC
GGCAACTACAAGACCCGCGCCGAGGTGAAGTTCGAGGGCGACACCCTGGTGAACCGCATCGAGCTGAAGG
GCATCGACTTCAAGGAGGACGGCAACATCCTGGGGCACAAGCTGGAGTACAACTACAACAGCCACAACGT
CTATATCATGGCCGACAAGCAGAAGAACGGCATCAAGGTGAACTTCAAGATCCGCCACAACATCGAGGAC
GGCAGCGTGCAGCTCGCCGACCACTACCAGCAGAACACCCCCATCGGCGACGGCCCCGTGCTGCTGCCCG
ACAACCACTACCTGAGCACCCAGTCCGCCCTGAGCAAAGACCCCAACGAGAAGCGCGATCACATGGTCCT
GCTGGAGTTCGTGACCGCCGCCGGGATCACTCTCGGCATGGACGAGCTGTACAAGTAAGATATCAAGCTT
ATCGATAATCAACCTCTGGATTACAAAATTTGTGAAAGATTGACTGGTATTCTTAACTATGTTGCTCCTT
TTACGCTATGTGGATACGCTGCTTTAATGCCTTTGTATCATGCTATTGCTTCCCGTATGGCTTTCATTTT
CTCCTCCTTGTATAAATCCTGGTTGCTGTCTCTTTATGAGGAGTTGTGGCCCGTTGTCAGGCAACGTGGC
GTGGTGTGCACTGTGTTTGCTGACGCAACCCCCACTGGTTGGGGCATTGCCACCACCTGTCAGCTCCTTT
CCGGGACTTTCGCTTTCCCCCTCCCTATTGCCACGGCGGAACTCATCGCCGCCTGCCTTGCCCGCTGCTG
GACAGGGGCTCGGCTGTTGGGCACTGACAATTCCGTGGTGTTGTCGGGGAAATCATCGTCCTTTCCTTGG
CTGCTCGCCTGTGTTGCCACCTGGATTCTGCGCGGGACGTCCTTCTGCTACGTCCCTTCGGCCCTCAATC
CAGCGGACCTTCCTTCCCGCGGCCTGCTGCCGGCTCTGCGGCCTCTTCCGCGTCTTCGCCTTCGCCCTCA
GACGAGTCGGATCTCCCTTTGGGCCGCCTCCCCGCATCGATACCGTCGACCTCGAGACCTAGAAAAACAT
GGAGCAATCACAAGTAGCAATACAGCAGCTACCAATGCTGATTGTGCCTGGCTAGAAGCACAAGAGGAGG
AGGAGGTGGGTTTTCCAGTCACACCTCAGGTACCTTTAAGACCAATGACTTACAAGGCAGCTGTAGATCT
TAGCCACTTTTTAAAAGAAAAGGGGGGACTGGAAGGGCTAATTCACTCCCAACGAAGACAAGATCTGCTT
TTTGCTTGTACTGGGTCTCTCTGGTTAGACCAGATCTGAGCCTGGGAGCTCTCTGGCTAACTAGGGAACC
CACTGCTTAAGCCTCAATAAAGCTTGCCTTGAGTGCTTCAAGTAGTGTGTGCCCGTCTGTTGTGTGACTC
TGGTAACTAGAGATCCCTCAGACCCTTTTAGTCAGTGTGGAAAATCTCTAGCAGTAGTAGTTCATGTCAT
CTTATTATTCAGTATTTATAACTTGCAAAGAAATGAATATCAGAGAGTGAGAGGAACTTGTTTATTGCAG
CTTATAATGGTTACAAATAAAGCAATAGCATCACAAATTTCACAAATAAAGCATTTTTTTCACTGCATTC
TAGTTGTGGTTTGTCCAAACTCATCAATGTATCTTATCATGTCTGGCTCTAGCTATCCCGCCCCTAACTC
CGCCCATCCCGCCCCTAACTCCGCCCAGTTCCGCCCATTCTCCGCCCCATGGCTGACTAATTTTTTTTAT
TTATGCAGAGGCCGAGGCCGCCTCGGCCTCTGAGCTATTCCAGAAGTAGTGAGGAGGCTTTTTTGGAGGC
CTAGGGACGTACCCAATTCGCCCTATAGTGAGTCGTATTACGCGCGCTCACTGGCCGTCGTTTTACAACG
TCGTGACTGGGAAAACCCTGGCGTTACCCAACTTAATCGCCTTGCAGCACATCCCCCTTTCGCCAGCTGG
CGTAATAGCGAAGAGGCCCGCACCGATCGCCCTTCCCAACAGTTGCGCAGCCTGAATGGCGAATGGG
[124 nt withheld, positions 5738-5861]
C
[91 nt withheld, positions 5863-5953]
A
[49 nt withheld, positions 5955-6003]
CCTTTGACGTTGGAGTCCACGTTCTTT
[37 nt withheld, positions 6031-6067]
ACCCTATCTCGGTCTATTCTTTTGATTTATAAGGGATTTTGCCGATTTCGGCCTATTGGTTAAAAAATGA
GCTGATTTAACAAAAATTTAACGCGAATTTTAACAAAATATTAACGCTTACAATTTAGGTGGCACTTTTC
GGGGAAATGTGCGCGGAACCCCTATTTGTTTATTTTTCTAAATACATTCAAATATGTATCCGCTCATGAG
ACAATAACCCTGATAAATGCTTCAATAATATTGAAAAAGGAAGAGTATGAGTATTCAACATTTCCGTGTC
GCCCTTATTCCCTTTTTTGCGGCATTTTGCCTTCCTGTTTTTGCTCACCCAGAAACGCTGGTGAAAGTAA
AAGATGCTGAAGATCAGTTGGGTGCACGAGTGGGTTACATCGAACTGGATCTCAACAGCGGTAAGATCCT
TGAGAGTTTTCGCCCCGAAGAACGTTTTCCAATGATGAGCACTTTTAAAGTTCTGCTATGTGGCGCGGTA
TTATCCCGTATTGACGCCGGGCAAGAGCAACTCGGTCGCCGCATACACTATTCTCAGAATGACTTGGTTG
AGTACTCACCAGTCACAGAAAAGCATCTTACGGATGGCATGACAGTAAGAGAATTATGCAGTGCTGCCAT
AACCATGAGTGATAACACTGCGGCCAACTTACTTCTGACAACGATCGGAGGACCGAAGGAGCTAACCGCT
TTTTTGCACAACATGGGGGATCATGTAACTCGCCTTGATCGTTGGGAACCGGAGCTGAATGAAGCCATAC
CAAACGACGAGCGTGACACCACGATGCCTGTAGCAATGGCAACAACGTTGCGCAAACTATTAACTGGCGA
ACTACTTACTCTAGCTTCCCGGCAACAATTAATAGACTGGATGGAGGCGGATAAAGTTGCAGGACCACTT
CTGCGCTCGGCCCTTCCGGCTGGCTGGTTTATTGCTGATAAATCTGGAGCCGGTGAGCGTGGGTCTCGCG
GTATCATTGCAGCACTGGGGCCAGATGGTAAGCCCTCCCGTATCGTAGTTATCTACACGACGGGGAGTCA
GGCAACTATGGATGAACGAAATAGACAGATCGCTGAGATAGGTGCCTCACTGATTAAGCATTGGTAACTG
TCAGACCAAGTTTACTCATATATACTTTAGATTGATTTAAAACTTCATTTTTAATTTAAAAGGATCTAGG
TGAAGATCCTTTTTGATAATCTCATGACCAAAATCCCTTAACGTGAGTTTTCGTTCCACTGAGCGTCAGA
CCCCGTAGAAAAGATCAAAGGATCTTCTTGAGATCCTTTTTTTCTGCGCGTAATCTGCTGCTTGCAAACA
AAAAAACCACCGCTACCAGCGGTGGTTTGTTTGCCGGATCAAGAGCTACCAACTCTTTTTCCGAAGGTAA
CTGGCTTCAGCAGAGCGCAGATACCAAATACTGTTCTTCTAGTGTAGCCGTAGTTAGGCCACCACTTCAA
GAACTCTGTAGCACCGCCTACATACCTCGCTCTGCTAATCCTGTTACCAGTGGCTGCTGCCAGTGGCGAT
AAGTCGTGTCTTACCGGGTTGGACTCAAGACGATAGTTACCGGATAAGGCGCAGCGGTCGGGCTGAACGG
GGGGTTCGTGCACACAGCCCAGCTTGGAGCGAACGACCTACACCGAACTGAGATACCTACAGCGTGAGCT
ATGAGAAAGCGCCACGCTTCCCGAAGGGAGAAAGGCGGACAGGTATCCGGTAAGCGGCAGGGTCGGAACA
GGAGAGCGCACGAGGGAGCTTCCAGGGGGAAACGCCTGGTATCTTTATAGTCCTGTCGGGTTTCGCCACC
TCTGACTTGAGCGTCGATTTTTGTGATGCTCGTCAGGGGGGCGGAGCCTATGGAAAAACGCCAGCAACGC
GGCCTTTTTACGGTTCCTGGCCTTTTGCTGGCCTTTTGCTCACATGTTCTTTCCTGCGTTATCCCCTGAT
TCTGTGGATAACCGTATTACCGCCTTTGAGTGAGCTGATACCGCTCGCCGCAGCCGAACGACCGAGCGCA
GCGAG
Features (pLannotate 1.2.2; 28 found; start..end, strand, type, name):
     24..116     +  CDS            lacI (fragment): lac repressor; lacI; The lac repressor binds to the lac operator to inhibit transcription in E. coli. This inhibition can be relieved by adding lactose or isopropyl-β-D-thiogalactopyranoside (IPTG).
    129..150     +  protein_bind   CAP binding site: CAP binding activates transcription in the presence of cAMP. E. coli catabolite activator protein
    165..195     +  promoter       lac promoter: promoter for the E. coli lac operon
    203..219     +  protein_bind   lac operator: The lac repressor binds to the lac operator to inhibit transcription in E. coli. This inhibition can be relieved by adding lactose or isopropyl-β-D-thiogalactopyranoside (IPTG). lac repressor encoded by lacI
    264..282     +  promoter       T3 promoter: promoter for bacteriophage T3 RNA polymerase
    310..536     +  promoter       RSV promoter: Rous sarcoma virus enhancer/promoter
    537..717     +  LTR            5' LTR (truncated): truncated 5' long terminal repeat (LTR) from HIV-1
    764..889     +  misc_feature   HIV-1 Ψ: packaging signal of human immunodeficiency virus type 1
    873..1236    +  CDS            HIV-1 gag (fragment): gag protein from human immunodeficiency virus 1; gag
   1382..1615    +  misc_feature   RRE: The Rev response element (RRE) of HIV-1 allows for Rev-dependent mRNA export from the nucleus to the cytoplasm.
   1992..2092    +  CDS            Rev (fragment): human immunodeficiency virus 1 (HIV-1) Rev protein; rev; enhances nuclear export of unspliced and incompletely spliced viral mRNAs
   2123..2296    -  CDS            F (fragment): CAPSD_BPPHS - Experimental evidence at protein level: Swiss-Prot protein existence level 1. Assembles to form an icosahedral capsid with a T=1 symmetry, about 30 nm in diameter, and consisting of 60 capsid proteins F (PubMed:11991963, PubMed:1370343, PubMed:8158636). Upon virus binding to host cell, one of the spikes dissociates from the capsid and the virus interacts with LPS through the exposed EF loops on the F proteins (PubMed:29229840). After the genome had been ejected, the channel formed by the F proteins at the unique fivefold axis remains open (PubMed:29229840). From Enterobacteria ph
   2361..2601    +  promoter       U6 promoter: RNA polymerase III promoter for human U6 snRNA
   2701..2818    +  misc_feature   cPPT/CTS: central polypurine tract and central termination sequence of HIV-1
   2867..3377    +  promoter       hPGK promoter: human phosphoglycerate kinase 1 promoter
   3399..4118    +  CDS            EGFP: the original enhanced GFP (Yang et al., 1996) mammalian codon-optimized
   4119..4137    +  misc_feature   MCS (fragment): pBluescript multiple cloning site
   4137..4725    +  misc_feature   WPRE: woodchuck hepatitis virus posttranscriptional regulatory element
   4695..4928    +  CDS            nef (fragment): NEF_HV1Z2 - Experimental evidence at protein level: Swiss-Prot protein existence level 1. Extracellular Nef protein targets CD4(+) T-lymphocytes for apoptosis by interacting with CXCR4 surface receptors. From Human immunodeficiency virus type 1 group M subtype D (isolate Z2/CDC-Z34) (HIV-1).
   4930..5163    +  LTR            3' LTR (ΔU3): self-inactivating 3' long terminal repeat (LTR) from HIV-1
   5235..5356    +  polyA_signal   SV40 poly(A) signal: SV40 polyadenylation signal
   5396..5531    +  rep_origin     SV40 ori: SV40 origin of replication
   5552..5570    -  promoter       T7 promoter: promoter for bacteriophage T7 RNA polymerase
   5578..5733    +  CDS            lacZα (fragment): LacZα fragment of β-galactosidase; lacZ fragment
   5738..6166    +  rep_origin     f1 ori (sequence partly withheld): f1 bacteriophage origin of replication; arrow indicates direction of (+) strand synthesis
   6219..6323    +  promoter       AmpR promoter: bla
   6324..7184    +  CDS            AmpR: β-lactamase; bla; confers resistance to ampicillin, carbenicillin, and related antibiotics
   7355..7943    +  rep_origin     ori: high-copy-number ColE1/pMB1/pBR322/pUC origin of replication
