[The description below was written by a language model from this plasmid's Addgene catalogue record and pLannotate feature annotations shown in this document.]
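Description:
pLKO.3G_X7 is an empty third-generation lentiviral shRNA cloning vector of 8,102 bp, derived from pLKO.3G. It is maintained in E. coli as a high-copy plasmid through a ColE1/pUC-type origin with ampicillin resistance (bla), and it also carries an f1 origin and remnants of a pBluescript-style lac/T3/T7 region. The only stated change from the parent backbone is a single C>A substitution within the hPGK promoter region, just upstream of eGFP. This change removes a second AgeI site, so AgeI can be used together with EcoRI as the pair of sites for inserting shRNA-encoding oligonucleotides; both sites are preserved after cloning.

The viral cassette has the usual self-inactivating design. An RSV promoter fused to a truncated HIV-1 5' LTR drives Tat-independent production of genomic RNA in packaging cells. It is followed by the Ψ packaging signal with a partial gag sequence, the Rev response element for nuclear export, a cPPT/CTS element, and a ΔU3 3' LTR that inactivates LTR promoter activity after integration. An SV40 poly(A) signal and SV40 origin lie downstream of the 3' LTR.

Within the provirus, a human U6 RNA polymerase III promoter is positioned to transcribe the inserted hairpin. A separate hPGK promoter expresses EGFP, with a WPRE downstream to enhance transcript expression. No drug resistance marker for mammalian cells is annotated, so transduced cells are identified or sorted by green fluorescence. A short annotation matching phage capsid protein F upstream of U6 is probably a stuffer or spurious match. The vector is intended for building and delivering new shRNA constructs for knockdown in mammalian cells.
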