Addgene plasmid #171213: pLKO.3G_X7
Purpose: 3rd gen lentiviral backbone for cloning and expression of new shRNA sequences. Uses eGFP for selection. Please see cloning information for suggested restriction sites
Depositing lab: Jenny Wang. Depositing organization: Ohio State University.
Backbone
  Vector backbone: pLKO.3G
  Backbone size w/o insert (bp): 8102
  Modifications to backbone: 3347 C>A mutation destroyed the 2nd AgeI site upstream of eGFP.
  Vector type: Mammalian Expression, Lentiviral, RNAi
  Selectable markers: eGFP
Growth in bacteria
  Bacterial resistance: Ampicillin, 100 μg/mL
  Growth temperature: 37°C
  Growth strain: NEB Stable
  Copy number: High Copy
Gene/Insert
  Gene/Insert name: N/A; empty backbone
  Cloning method: Restriction Enzyme; 5′ cloning site AgeI (not destroyed); 3′ cloning site EcoRI (not destroyed)
  Sequencing primers: 5′ LKO.1 5'
Terms and licenses: Academic/Nonprofit Terms; Industry Terms: Not Available to Industry
How to cite: pLKO.3G_X7 was a gift from Jenny Wang (Addgene plasmid # 171213 ; http://n2t.net/addgene:171213 ; RRID:Addgene_171213)
